>Addgene plasmid #144985 | TFORF3509 | depositor full sequence | sequence record 287069 | Full Sequence
TTAATGTAGTCTTATGCAATACTCTTGTAGTCTTGCAACATGGTAACGATGAGTTAGCAACATGCCTTAC
AAGGAGAGAAAAAGCACCGTGCATGCCGATTGGTGGAAGTAAGGTGGTACGATCGTGCCTTATTAGGAAG
GCAACAGACGGGTCTGACATGGATTGGACGAACCACTGAATTGCCGCATTGCAGAGATATTGTATTTAAG
TGCCTAGCTCGATACATAAACGGGTCTCTCTGGTTAGACCAGATCTGAGCCTGGGAGCTCTCTGGCTAAC
TAGGGAACCCACTGCTTAAGCCTCAATAAAGCTTGCCTTGAGTGCTTCAAGTAGTGTGTGCCCGTCTGTT
GTGTGACTCTGGTAACTAGAGATCCCTCAGACCCTTTTAGTCAGTGTGGAAAATCTCTAGCAGTGGCGCC
CGAACAGGGACTTGAAAGCGAAAGGGAAACCAGAGGAGCTCTCTCGACGCAGGACTCGGCTTGCTGAAGC
GCGCACGGCAAGAGGCGAGGGGCGGCGACTGGTGAGTACGCCAAAAATTTTGACTAGCGGAGGCTAGAAG
GAGAGAGATGGGTGCGAGAGCGTCAGTATTAAGCGGGGGAGAATTAGATCGCGATGGGAAAAAATTCGGT
TAAGGCCAGGGGGAAAGAAAAAATATAAATTAAAACATATAGTATGGGCAAGCAGGGAGCTAGAACGATT
CGCAGTTAATCCTGGCCTGTTAGAAACATCAGAAGGCTGTAGACAAATACTGGGACAGCTACAACCATCC
CTTCAGACAGGATCAGAAGAACTTAGATCATTATATAATACAGTAGCAACCCTCTATTGTGTGCATCAAA
GGATAGAGATAAAAGACACCAAGGAAGCTTTAGACAAGATAGAGGAAGAGCAAAACAAAAGTAAGACCAC
CGCACAGCAAGCGGCCGCTGATCTTCAGACCTGGAGGAGGAGATATGAGGGACAATTGGAGAAGTGAATT
ATATAAATATAAAGTAGTAAAAATTGAACCATTAGGAGTAGCACCCACCAAGGCAAAGAGAAGAGTGGTG
CAGAGAGAAAAAAGAGCAGTGGGAATAGGAGCTTTGTTCCTTGGGTTCTTGGGAGCAGCAGGAAGCACTA
TGGGCGCAGCGTCAATGACGCTGACGGTACAGGCCAGACAATTATTGTCTGGTATAGTGCAGCAGCAGAA
CAATTTGCTGAGGGCTATTGAGGCGCAACAGCATCTGTTGCAACTCACAGTCTGGGGCATCAAGCAGCTC
CAGGCAAGAATCCTGGCTGTGGAAAGATACCTAAAGGATCAACAGCTCCTGGGGATTTGGGGTTGCTCTG
GAAAACTCATTTGCACCACTGCTGTGCCTTGGAATGCTAGTTGGAGTAATAAATCTCTGGAACAGATTTG
GAATCACACGACCTGGATGGAGTGGGACAGAGAAATTAACAATTACACAAGCTTAATACACTCCTTAATT
GAAGAATCGCAAAACCAGCAAGAAAAGAATGAACAAGAATTATTGGAATTAGATAAATGGGCAAGTTTGT
GGAATTGGTTTAACATAACAAATTGGCTGTGGTATATAAAATTATTCATAATGATAGTAGGAGGCTTGGT
AGGTTTAAGAATAGTTTTTGCTGTACTTTCTATAGTGAATAGAGTTAGGCAGGGATATTCACCATTATCG
TTTCAGACCCACCTCCCAACCCCGAGGGGACCCATGCATTGCATCTCAATTAGTCAGCAACCAGGTGTGG
AAAGTCCCCAGGCTCCCCAGCAGGCAGAAGTATGCAAAGCATGCGTCTCAATTAGTCAGCAACCATAGTC
CCGCCCCTAACTCCGCCCATCCCGCCCCTAACTCCGCCCAGTTCCGCCCATTCTCCGCCCCATGGCTGAC
TAATTTTTTTTATTTATGCAGAGGCCGAGGCCGCCTCGGCCTCTGAGCTATTCCAGAAGTAGTGAGGAGG
CTTTTTTGGAGGCCTAGGCTTTTGCAAAAAGCTTTCTAGAGGTACCACCGGAGCTTACCATGACCGAGTA
CAAGCCCACGGTGCGCCTCGCCACCCGCGACGACGTCCCCAGGGCCGTACGCACCCTCGCCGCCGCGTTC
GCCGACTACCCCGCCACGCGCCACACCGTCGATCCGGACCGCCACATCGAGCGGGTCACCGAGCTGCAAG
AACTCTTCCTCACGCGCGTCGGGCTCGACATCGGCAAGGTGTGGGTCGCGGACGACGGCGCCGCCGTGGC
GGTCTGGACCACGCCGGAGAGCGTCGAAGCGGGGGCGGTGTTCGCCGAGATCGGCCCGCGCATGGCCGAG
TTGAGCGGTTCCCGGCTGGCCGCGCAGCAACAGATGGAAGGCCTCCTGGCGCCGCACCGGCCCAAGGAGC
CCGCGTGGTTCCTGGCCACCGTCGGCGTCTCGCCCGACCACCAGGGCAAGGGTCTGGGCAGCGCCGTCGT
GCTCCCCGGAGTGGAGGCGGCCGAGCGCGCCGGGGTGCCCGCCTTCCTGGAGACCTCCGCGCCCCGCAAC
CTCCCCTTCTACGAGCGGCTCGGCTTCACCGTCACCGCCGACGTCGAGGTGCCCGAAGGACCGCGCACCT
GGTGCATGACCCGCAAGCCCGGTGCCAGTTAACGAATTCTAGATCTTGAGACAAATGGCAGTATTCATCC
ACAATTTTAAAAGAAAAGGGGGGATTGGGGGGTACAGTGCAGGGGAAAGAATAGTAGACATAATAGCAAC
AGACATACAAACTAAAGAATTACAAAAACAAATTACAAAAATTCAAAATTTTCGGGTTTATTACAGGGAC
AGCAGAGATCCACTTTGGCGCCGGCTCGAGGCCTGCAGGTGCAAAGATGGATAAAGTTTTAAACAGAGAG
GAATCTTTGCAGCTAATGGACCTTCTAGGTCTTGAAAGGAGTGGGAATTGGCTCCGGTGCCCGTCAGTGG
GCAGAGCGCACATCGCCCACAGTCCCCGAGAAGTTGGGGGGAGGGGTCGGCAATTGAACCGGTGCCTAGA
GAAGGTGGCGCGGGGTAAACTGGGAAAGTGATGTCGTGTACTGGCTCCGCCTTTTTCCCGAGGGTGGGGG
AGAACCGTATATAAGTGCAGTAGTCGCCGTGAACGTTCTTTTTCGCAACGGGTTTGCCGCCAGAACACAG
GTAAGTGCCGTGTGTGGTTCCCGCGGGCCTGGCCTCTTTACGGGTTATGGCCCTTGCGTGCCTTGAATTA
CTTCCACCTGGCTGCAGTACGTGATTCTTGATCCCGAGCTTCGGGTTGGAAGTGGGTGGGAGAGTTCGAG
GCCTTGCGCTTAAGGAGCCCCTTCGCCTCGTGCTTGAGTTGAGGCCTGGCCTGGGCGCTGGGGCCGCCGC
GTGCGAATCTGGTGGCACCTTCGCGCCTGTCTCGCTGCTTTCGATAAGTCTCTAGCCATTTAAAATTTTT
GATGACCTGCTGCGACGCTTTTTTTCTGGCAAGATAGTCTTGTAAATGCGGGCCAAGATCTGCACACTGG
TATTTCGGTTTTTGGGGCCGCGGGCGGCGACGGGGCCCGTGCGTCCCAGCGCACATGTTCGGCGAGGCGG
GGCCTGCGAGCGCGGCCACCGAGAATCGGACGGGGGTAGTCTCAAGCTGGCCGGCCTGCTCTGGTGCCTG
GCCTCGCGCCGCCGTGTATCGCCCCGCCCTGGGCGGCAAGGCTGGCCCGGTCGGCACCAGTTGCGTGAGC
GGAAAGATGGCCGCTTCCCGGCCCTGCTGCAGGGAGCTCAAAATGGAGGACGCGGCGCTCGGGAGAGCGG
GCGGGTGAGTCACCCACACAAAGGAAAAGGGCCTTTCCGTCCTCAGCCGTCGCTTCATGTGACTCCACGG
AGTACCGGGCGCCGTCCAGGCACCTCGATTAGTTCTCGAGCTTTTGGAGTACGTCGTCTTTAGGTTGGGG
GGAGGGGTTTTATGCGATGGAGTTTCCCCACACTGAGTGGGTGGAGACTGAAGTTAGGCCAGCTTGGCAC
TTGATGTAATTCTCCTTGGAATTTGCCCTTTTTGAGTTTGGATCTTGGTTCATTCTCAAGCCTCAGACAG
TGGTTCAAAGTTTTTTTCTTCCATTTCAGGTGTCGTGAGGCTAGCATCGATTGATCAACAAGTTTGTACA
AAAAAGTTGGCATGGATAGAATGACAGAAGATGCTCTTCGCTTGAATCTGTTGAAGCGGAGCTTGGACCC
AGCAGATGAGCGAGATGATGTCCTGGCAAAGCGACTCAAAATGGAGGGGCATGAGGCCATGGAACGTCTG
AAAATGTTGGCATTGCTCAAAAGGAAGGATTTGGCAAATCTTGAGGTGCCACATGAGTTACCCACCAAAC
AGGATGGCAGTGGTGTCAAGGGCTATGAAGAAAAACTTAACGGGAATCTCAGGCCTCATGGAGACAACAG
GACTGCTGGAAGGCCAGGCAAAGAAAACATCAATGATGAGCCTGTGGATATGAGTGCTAGACGGAGTGAG
CCAGAGCGAGGAAGGCTAACTCCCTCACCAGACATCATTGTTTTGTCTGACAATGAGGCTTCCAGTCCCC
GTTCCAGTTCCAGAATGGAAGAAAGACTCAAAGCAGCCAACTTAGAGATGTTTAAGGGGAAAGGCATTGA
GGAGCGGCAGCAGCTTATCAAGCAGCTGAGGGATGAGCTACGATTGGAAGAAGCCCGACTGGTCCTGTTA
AAGAAACTGAGACAGAGTCAGCTACAGAAAGAGAATGTGGTCCAGAAGACTCCAGTTGTACAGAATGCAG
CATCTATTGTTCAGCCATCTCCTGCCCATGTGGGACAGCAGGGCCTATCTAAGCTTCCCTCTCGGCCTGG
GGCCCAAGGGGTTGAACCTCAAAATTTGAGAACATTACAGGGTCACAGTGTCATCCGTTCAGCTACCAAT
ACCACCCTTCCACACATGTTGATGTCTCAACGTGTTATTGCACCAAACCCAGCCCAGCTACAGGGTCAGC
GGGGCCCGCCTAAGCCTGGCCTTGTACGCACCACAACACCCAACATGAATCCCGCCATCAATTATCAACC
GCAGTCAAGTTCTTCTGTTCCATGTCAGCGTACAACATCCTCTGCCATCTATATGAACCTTGCTTCTCAT
ATCCAGCCAGGGACGGTGAACAGAGTGTCCTCGCCACTTCCTAGCCCCAGCGCCATGACTGATGCTGCCA
ACTCACAGGCTGCAGCCAAATTGGCTCTTCGCAAACAGCTGGAAAAGACACTCCTGGAGATCCCACCCCC
TAAACCTCCTGCTCCCTTACTTCATTTCTTGCCTAGTGCAGCCAATAGCGAGTTCATCTACATGGTAGGC
TTGGAAGAAGTCGTACAGAGTGTCATTGACAGCCAAGGCAAAAGCTGTGCCTCACTTCTGCGGGTTGAAC
CCTTTGTATGTGCCCAGTGCCGCACAGATTTCACCCCTCACTGGAAGCAAGAAAAGAATGGTAAGATTCT
ATGTGAGCAGTGTATGACCTCCAACCAGAAAAAGGCTCTAAAAGCTGAACACACCAACCGGCTGAAAAAT
GCATTTGTGAAAGCCCTACAGCAGGAACAGGAAATTGAACAGCGATTACAGCAGCAGGCAGCCCTCTCCC
CCACTACGGCTCCAGCTGTGTCCAGTGTCAGTAAACAAGAGACCATCATGAGACATCATACGCTTCGGCA
GGCTCCACAGCCCCAGAGCAGCCTCCAGCGTGGCATACCCACATCTGCCCGCTCCATGCTTTCAAACTTT
GCACAGGCACCCCAGTTGTCTGTGCCAGGTGGCCTCCTTGGTATGCCAGGTGTCAACATTGCATACTTGA
ATACTGGCATCGGAGGACACAAAGGCCCCAGTTTGGCAGACCGACAGCGTGAATACCTTTTAGACATGAT
CCCTCCCCGGTCTATATCGCAGTCCATCAGTGGACAGAAATACCCAACTTTCTTGTACAAAGTGGTTGAT
ATCGGTAAGCCTATCCCTAACCCTCTCCTCGGTCTCGATTCTACGTAGTAATGAACTAGTCCGTAACTTG
AAAGTATTTCGATTTCTTGGCTTTATATATCTTGTGGAAAGGACGACTCTTTCTGGGGTGAGCAGCATGT
ACGCGTTAAGTCGACAATCAACCTCTGGATTACAAAATTTGTGAAAGATTGACTGGTATTCTTAACTATG
TTGCTCCTTTTACGCTATGTGGATACGCTGCTTTAATGCCTTTGTATCATGCTATTGCTTCCCGTATGGC
TTTCATTTTCTCCTCCTTGTATAAATCCTGGTTGCTGTCTCTTTATGAGGAGTTGTGGCCCGTTGTCAGG
CAACGTGGCGTGGTGTGCACTGTGTTTGCTGACGCAACCCCCACTGGTTGGGGCATTGCCACCACCTGTC
AGCTCCTTTCCGGGACTTTCGCTTTCCCCCTCCCTATTGCCACGGCGGAACTCATCGCCGCCTGCCTTGC
CCGCTGCTGGACAGGGGCTCGGCTGTTGGGCACTGACAATTCCGTGGTGTTGTCGGGGAAATCATCGTCC
TTTCCTTGGCTGCTCGCCTGTGTTGCCACCTGGATTCTGCGCGGGACGTCCTTCTGCTACGTCCCTTCGG
CCCTCAATCCAGCGGACCTTCCTTCCCGCGGCCTGCTGCCGGCTCTGCGGCCTCTTCCGCGTCTTCGCCT
TCGCCCTCAGACGAGTCGGATCTCCCTTTGGGCCGCCTCCCCGCGTCGACTTTAAGACCAATGACTTACA
AGGCAGCTGTAGATCTTAGCCACTTTTTAAAAGAAAAGGGGGGACTGGAAGGGCTAATTCACTCCCAACG
AAGACAAGATCTGCTTTTTGCTTGTACTGGGTCTCTCTGGTTAGACCAGATCTGAGCCTGGGAGCTCTCT
GGCTAACTAGGGAACCCACTGCTTAAGCCTCAATAAAGCTTGCCTTGAGTGCTTCAAGTAGTGTGTGCCC
GTCTGTTGTGTGACTCTGGTAACTAGAGATCCCTCAGACCCTTTTAGTCAGTGTGGAAAATCTCTAGCAG
TACGTATAGTAGTTCATGTCATCTTATTATTCAGTATTTATAACTTGCAAAGAAATGAATATCAGAGAGT
GAGAGGAACTTGTTTATTGCAGCTTATAATGGTTACAAATAAAGCAATAGCATCACAAATTTCACAAATA
AAGCATTTTTTTCACTGCATTCTAGTTGTGGTTTGTCCAAACTCATCAATGTATCTTATCATGTCTGGCT
CTAGCTATCCCGCCCCTAACTCCGCCCATCCCGCCCCTAACTCCGCCCAGTTCCGCCCATTCTCCGCCCC
ATGGCTGACTAATTTTTTTTATTTATGCAGAGGCCGAGGCCGCCTCGGCCTCTGAGCTATTCCAGAAGTA
GTGAGGAGGCTTTTTTGGAGGCCTAGGGACGTACCCAATTCGCCCTATAGTGAGTCGTATTACGCGCGCT
CACTGGCCGTCGTTTTACAACGTCGTGACTGGGAAAACCCTGGCGTTACCCAACTTAATCGCCTTGCAGC
ACATCCCCCTTTCGCCAGCTGGCGTAATAGCGAAGAGGCCCGCACCGATCGCCCTTCCCAACAGTTGCGC
AGCCTGAATGGCGAATGGG
[124 nt withheld, positions 7580-7703]
C
[91 nt withheld, positions 7705-7795]
A
[49 nt withheld, positions 7797-7845]
CCTTTGACGTTGGAGTCCACGTTCTTT
[37 nt withheld, positions 7873-7909]
ACCCTATCTCGGTCTATTCTTTTGATTTATAAGGGATTTTGCCGATTTCGGCCTATTGGTTAAAAAATGA
GCTGATTTAACAAAAATTTAACGCGAATTTTAACAAAATATTAACGCTTACAATTTAGGTGGCACTTTTC
GGGGAAATGTGCGCGGAACCCCTATTTGTTTATTTTTCTAAATACATTCAAATATGTATCCGCTCATGAG
ACAATAACCCTGATAAATGCTTCAATAATATTGAAAAAGGAAGAGTATGAGTATTCAACATTTCCGTGTC
GCCCTTATTCCCTTTTTTGCGGCATTTTGCCTTCCTGTTTTTGCTCACCCAGAAACGCTGGTGAAAGTAA
AAGATGCTGAAGATCAGTTGGGTGCACGAGTGGGTTACATCGAACTGGATCTCAACAGCGGTAAGATCCT
TGAGAGTTTTCGCCCCGAAGAACGTTTTCCAATGATGAGCACTTTTAAAGTTCTGCTATGTGGCGCGGTA
TTATCCCGTATTGACGCCGGGCAAGAGCAACTCGGTCGCCGCATACACTATTCTCAGAATGACTTGGTTG
AGTACTCACCAGTCACAGAAAAGCATCTTACGGATGGCATGACAGTAAGAGAATTATGCAGTGCTGCCAT
AACCATGAGTGATAACACTGCGGCCAACTTACTTCTGACAACGATCGGAGGACCGAAGGAGCTAACCGCT
TTTTTGCACAACATGGGGGATCATGTAACTCGCCTTGATCGTTGGGAACCGGAGCTGAATGAAGCCATAC
CAAACGACGAGCGTGACACCACGATGCCTGTAGCAATGGCAACAACGTTGCGCAAACTATTAACTGGCGA
ACTACTTACTCTAGCTTCCCGGCAACAATTAATAGACTGGATGGAGGCGGATAAAGTTGCAGGACCACTT
CTGCGCTCGGCCCTTCCGGCTGGCTGGTTTATTGCTGATAAATCTGGAGCCGGTGAGCGTGGGTCTCGCG
GTATCATTGCAGCACTGGGGCCAGATGGTAAGCCCTCCCGTATCGTAGTTATCTACACGACGGGGAGTCA
GGCAACTATGGATGAACGAAATAGACAGATCGCTGAGATAGGTGCCTCACTGATTAAGCATTGGTAACTG
TCAGACCAAGTTTACTCATATATACTTTAGATTGATTTAAAACTTCATTTTTAATTTAAAAGGATCTAGG
TGAAGATCCTTTTTGATAATCTCATGACCAAAATCCCTTAACGTGAGTTTTCGTTCCACTGAGCGTCAGA
CCCCGTAGAAAAGATCAAAGGATCTTCTTGAGATCCTTTTTTTCTGCGCGTAATCTGCTGCTTGCAAACA
AAAAAACCACCGCTACCAGCGGTGGTTTGTTTGCCGGATCAAGAGCTACCAACTCTTTTTCCGAAGGTAA
CTGGCTTCAGCAGAGCGCAGATACCAAATACTGTTCTTCTAGTGTAGCCGTAGTTAGGCCACCACTTCAA
GAACTCTGTAGCACCGCCTACATACCTCGCTCTGCTAATCCTGTTACCAGTGGCTGCTGCCAGTGGCGAT
AAGTCGTGTCTTACCGGGTTGGACTCAAGACGATAGTTACCGGATAAGGCGCAGCGGTCGGGCTGAACGG
GGGGTTCGTGCACACAGCCCAGCTTGGAGCGAACGACCTACACCGAACTGAGATACCTACAGCGTGAGCT
ATGAGAAAGCGCCACGCTTCCCGAAGGGAGAAAGGCGGACAGGTATCCGGTAAGCGGCAGGGTCGGAACA
GGAGAGCGCACGAGGGAGCTTCCAGGGGGAAACGCCTGGTATCTTTATAGTCCTGTCGGGTTTCGCCACC
TCTGACTTGAGCGTCGATTTTTGTGATGCTCGTCAGGGGGGCGGAGCCTATGGAAAAACGCCAGCAACGC
GGCCTTTTTACGGTTCCTGGCCTTTTGCTGGCCTTTTGCTCACATGTTCTTTCCTGCGTTATCCCCTGAT
TCTGTGGATAACCGTATTACCGCCTTTGAGTGAGCTGATACCGCTCGCCGCAGCCGAACGACCGAGCGCA
GCGAGTCAGTGAGCGAGGAAGCGGAAGAGCGCCCAATACGCAAACCGCCTCTCCCCGCGCGTTGGCCGAT
TCATTAATGCAGCTGGCACGACAGGTTTCCCGACTGGAAAGCGGGCAGTGAGCGCAACGCAATTAATGTG
AGTTAGCTCACTCATTAGGCACCCCAGGCTTTACACTTTATGCTTCCGGCTCGTATGTTGTGTGGAATTG
TGAGCGGATAACAATTTCACACAGGAAACAGCTATGACCATGATTACGCCAAGCGCGCAATTAACCCTCA
CTAAAGGGAACAAAAGCTGGAGCTGCAAGC
Features (pLannotate 1.2.2; 34 found; start..end, strand, type, name):
      5..231     +  promoter       RSV promoter: Rous sarcoma virus enhancer/promoter
    232..412     +  LTR            5' LTR (truncated): truncated 5' long terminal repeat (LTR) from HIV-1
    459..584     +  misc_feature   HIV-1 Ψ: packaging signal of human immunodeficiency virus type 1
    568..931     +  CDS            HIV-1 gag (fragment): gag protein from human immunodeficiency virus 1; gag
   1077..1310    +  misc_feature   RRE: The Rev response element (RRE) of HIV-1 allows for Rev-dependent mRNA export from the nucleus to the cytoplasm.
   1687..1713    +  CDS            Rev (fragment): human immunodeficiency virus 1 (HIV-1) Rev protein; rev; enhances nuclear export of unspliced and incompletely spliced viral mRNAs
   1720..1743    +  promoter       SV40 promoter (fragment): SV40 early promoter
   1744..1815    +  promoter       SV40 promoter (fragment): SV40 enhancer and early promoter
   1839..1974    +  rep_origin     SV40 ori: SV40 origin of replication
   2020..2616    +  CDS            PuroR (fragment): puromycin N-acetyltransferase; pac from Streptomyces; confers resistance to puromycin
   2665..2782    +  misc_feature   cPPT/CTS: central polypurine tract and central termination sequence of HIV-1
   2847..2913    +  CDS            small t antigen (fragment): SV40 (simian virus 40) small t antigen
   2920..4098    +  promoter       EF-1α promoter: strong constitutive promoter for human elongation factor EF-1α
   4119..4136    +  protein_bind   attB1 (fragment): mutant version of attB; core recombination site for the Gateway® BP reaction BP Clonase™
   4142..5920    +  CDS            GATAD2B: P66B_HUMAN - Also known as KIAA1150. Experimental evidence at protein level: Swiss-Prot protein existence level 1. Transcriptional repressor. Enhances MBD2-mediated repression. Efficient repression requires the presence of GATAD2A. Targets MBD3 to discrete loci in the nucleus. May play a role in synapse development. From Homo sapiens (Human).
   5922..5946    -  protein_bind   attB2: mutant version of attB; recombination site for the Gateway® BP reaction BP Clonase™
   5954..5995    +  CDS            V5 tag: epitope tag from simian virus 5
   6011..6064    +  promoter       U6 promoter (fragment): RNA polymerase III promoter for human U6 snRNA
   6106..6694    +  misc_feature   WPRE: woodchuck hepatitis virus posttranscriptional regulatory element
   6745..6764    +  misc_feature   cPPT/CTS (fragment): central polypurine tract and central termination sequence of HIV-1
   6766..6999    +  LTR            3' LTR (ΔU3): self-inactivating 3' long terminal repeat (LTR) from HIV-1
   7077..7198    +  polyA_signal   SV40 poly(A) signal: SV40 polyadenylation signal
   7238..7373    +  rep_origin     SV40 ori: SV40 origin of replication
   7394..7412    -  promoter       T7 promoter: promoter for bacteriophage T7 RNA polymerase
   7420..7575    +  CDS            lacZα (fragment): LacZα fragment of β-galactosidase; lacZ fragment
   7580..8008    +  rep_origin     f1 ori (sequence partly withheld): f1 bacteriophage origin of replication; arrow indicates direction of (+) strand synthesis
   8061..8165    +  promoter       AmpR promoter: bla
   8166..9026    +  CDS            AmpR: β-lactamase; bla; confers resistance to ampicillin, carbenicillin, and related antibiotics
   9197..9785    +  rep_origin     ori: high-copy-number ColE1/pMB1/pBR322/pUC origin of replication
   9968..10060   +  CDS            lacI (fragment): lac repressor; lacI; The lac repressor binds to the lac operator to inhibit transcription in E. coli. This inhibition can be relieved by adding lactose or isopropyl-β-D-thiogalactopyranoside (IPTG).
  10073..10094   +  protein_bind   CAP binding site: CAP binding activates transcription in the presence of cAMP. E. coli catabolite activator protein
  10109..10139   +  promoter       lac promoter: promoter for the E. coli lac operon
  10147..10163   +  protein_bind   lac operator: The lac repressor binds to the lac operator to inhibit transcription in E. coli. This inhibition can be relieved by adding lactose or isopropyl-β-D-thiogalactopyranoside (IPTG). lac repressor encoded by lacI
  10208..10226   +  promoter       T3 promoter: promoter for bacteriophage T3 RNA polymerase
