[The description below was written by a language model from this plasmid's Addgene catalogue record and pLannotate feature annotations shown in this document.]
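Description:
TFORF3509 is a third-generation-style, self-inactivating lentiviral expression plasmid built on the pLX_TRC317 backbone, carrying the human transcription regulator GATAD2B (also called p66beta) as an overexpression ORF. It belongs to a barcoded transcription factor ORF collection in which each construct carries a unique 24-bp barcode, so that the factor delivered to a cell can be identified in pooled screens; the barcode itself is not annotated in the feature table. In bacteria the plasmid is maintained by a high-copy ColE1/pUC-type origin with ampicillin resistance, and it also contains an f1 origin and remnants of a lac/lacZα cloning region. The depositor notes that the plasmid may recombine, as is common for LTR-containing vectors.

The viral portion runs from an RSV promoter fused to a truncated HIV-1 5' LTR, which drives Tat-independent genomic RNA production in packaging cells, through the Ψ packaging signal, a gag fragment, the RRE for Rev-dependent export and a cPPT/CTS, to a ΔU3 3' LTR followed by an SV40 polyadenylation signal. Inside this unit, an SV40 early promoter drives puromycin N-acetyltransferase for selection of transduced mammalian cells. Downstream, the EF-1α promoter drives the GATAD2B coding sequence, which is flanked by attB1 and attB2 sites left by Gateway cloning and followed by a C-terminal V5 epitope tag for detection. A WPRE after the cassette enhances transcript stability and expression. A short U6 promoter fragment lies between the V5 tag and the WPRE, with no stated function. The construct is intended for stable GATAD2B overexpression, for example in directed differentiation screens.
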