Addgene plasmid #144985: TFORF3509
Purpose: Lentiviral vector for overexpressing transcription factor ORFs with unique 24-bp barcodes. Barcodes facilitate identification of transcription factors in pooled screens.
Depositing lab: Feng Zhang. Depositing organization: Broad Institute. Publication: A transcription factor atlas of directed differentiation. Joung J, Ma S, Tay T, Geiger-Schuller KR, Kirchgatterer PC, Verdine VK, Guo B, Arias-Garcia MA, Allen WE, Singh A, Kuksenko O, Abudayyeh OO, Gootenberg JS, Fu Z, Macrae RK, Buenrostro JD, Regev A, Zhang F. Cell. 2023 Jan 5;186(1):209-229.e26. doi: 10.1016/j.cell.2022.11.026. PubMed 36608654.
Backbone
  Vector backbone: pLX_TRC317
  Backbone manufacturer: Broad Institute Genetic Perturbation Platform
  Backbone size w/o insert (bp): 8264
  Vector type: Mammalian Expression, Lentiviral
  Selectable markers: Puromycin
Growth in bacteria
  Bacterial resistance: Ampicillin, 100 μg/mL
  Growth temperature: 37°C
  Growth strain: NEB Stable
  Copy number: High Copy
Gene/Insert
  Gene/Insert name: GATAD2B
  Species: H. sapiens (human)
  Insert size (bp): 1985
  Entrez Gene: GATAD2B (a.k.a. MRD18, P66beta, p68)
  Promoter: EF1a
  Tag / fusion protein: V5 (C terminal on insert)
  Cloning method: Gateway Cloning
  Sequencing primers: 5′ GGGTGGAGACTGAAGTTAGGCCAG; 3′ CACATAGCGTAAAAGGAGCAACATAG
Resource information
  A portion of this plasmid was derived from a plasmid made by: Broad Institute Genetic Perturbation Platform
Terms and licenses: Academic/Nonprofit Terms; Industry Terms: Not Available to Industry
Depositor comments: NM_020699.3 Please test multiple small colonies in case of plasmid recombination. To make this collection available in a timely manner, a portion of this collection was not fully sequenced by Addgene. If an Addgene verified full plasmid sequence is not available, please contact us prior to placing an order to request the full sequence.
How to cite: TFORF3509 was a gift from Feng Zhang (Addgene plasmid # 144985 ; http://n2t.net/addgene:144985 ; RRID:Addgene_144985)
