>Addgene plasmid #144985 | TFORF3509 | depositor partial sequence | sequence record 287070 | Insert
ATCGATTGATCAACAAGTTTGTACAAAAAAGTTGGCATGGATAGAATGACAGAAGATGCTCTTCGCTTGA
ATCTGTTGAAGCGGAGCTTGGACCCAGCAGATGAGCGAGATGATGTCCTGGCAAAGCGACTCAAAATGGA
GGGGCATGAGGCCATGGAACGTCTGAAAATGTTGGCATTGCTCAAAAGGAAGGATTTGGCAAATCTTGAG
GTGCCACATGAGTTACCCACCAAACAGGATGGCAGTGGTGTCAAGGGCTATGAAGAAAAACTTAACGGGA
ATCTCAGGCCTCATGGAGACAACAGGACTGCTGGAAGGCCAGGCAAAGAAAACATCAATGATGAGCCTGT
GGATATGAGTGCTAGACGGAGTGAGCCAGAGCGAGGAAGGCTAACTCCCTCACCAGACATCATTGTTTTG
TCTGACAATGAGGCTTCCAGTCCCCGTTCCAGTTCCAGAATGGAAGAAAGACTCAAAGCAGCCAACTTAG
AGATGTTTAAGGGGAAAGGCATTGAGGAGCGGCAGCAGCTTATCAAGCAGCTGAGGGATGAGCTACGATT
GGAAGAAGCCCGACTGGTCCTGTTAAAGAAACTGAGACAGAGTCAGCTACAGAAAGAGAATGTGGTCCAG
AAGACTCCAGTTGTACAGAATGCAGCATCTATTGTTCAGCCATCTCCTGCCCATGTGGGACAGCAGGGCC
TATCTAAGCTTCCCTCTCGGCCTGGGGCCCAAGGGGTTGAACCTCAAAATTTGAGAACATTACAGGGTCA
CAGTGTCATCCGTTCAGCTACCAATACCACCCTTCCACACATGTTGATGTCTCAACGTGTTATTGCACCA
AACCCAGCCCAGCTACAGGGTCAGCGGGGCCCGCCTAAGCCTGGCCTTGTACGCACCACAACACCCAACA
TGAATCCCGCCATCAATTATCAACCGCAGTCAAGTTCTTCTGTTCCATGTCAGCGTACAACATCCTCTGC
CATCTATATGAACCTTGCTTCTCATATCCAGCCAGGGACGGTGAACAGAGTGTCCTCGCCACTTCCTAGC
CCCAGCGCCATGACTGATGCTGCCAACTCACAGGCTGCAGCCAAATTGGCTCTTCGCAAACAGCTGGAAA
AGACACTCCTGGAGATCCCACCCCCTAAACCTCCTGCTCCCTTACTTCATTTCTTGCCTAGTGCAGCCAA
TAGCGAGTTCATCTACATGGTAGGCTTGGAAGAAGTCGTACAGAGTGTCATTGACAGCCAAGGCAAAAGC
TGTGCCTCACTTCTGCGGGTTGAACCCTTTGTATGTGCCCAGTGCCGCACAGATTTCACCCCTCACTGGA
AGCAAGAAAAGAATGGTAAGATTCTATGTGAGCAGTGTATGACCTCCAACCAGAAAAAGGCTCTAAAAGC
TGAACACACCAACCGGCTGAAAAATGCATTTGTGAAAGCCCTACAGCAGGAACAGGAAATTGAACAGCGA
TTACAGCAGCAGGCAGCCCTCTCCCCCACTACGGCTCCAGCTGTGTCCAGTGTCAGTAAACAAGAGACCA
TCATGAGACATCATACGCTTCGGCAGGCTCCACAGCCCCAGAGCAGCCTCCAGCGTGGCATACCCACATC
TGCCCGCTCCATGCTTTCAAACTTTGCACAGGCACCCCAGTTGTCTGTGCCAGGTGGCCTCCTTGGTATG
CCAGGTGTCAACATTGCATACTTGAATACTGGCATCGGAGGACACAAAGGCCCCAGTTTGGCAGACCGAC
AGCGTGAATACCTTTTAGACATGATCCCTCCCCGGTCTATATCGCAGTCCATCAGTGGACAGAAATACCC
AACTTTCTTGTACAAAGTGGTTGATATCGGTAAGCCTATCCCTAACCCTCTCCTCGGTCTCGATTCTACG
TAGTAATGAACTAGTCCGTAACTTGAAAGTATTTCGATTTCTTGGCTTTATATATCTTGTGGAAAGGACG
ACTCTTTCTGGGGTGAGCAGCATGT
