>Addgene plasmid #144985 | TFORF3509 | depositor partial sequence | sequence record 287071 | Barcode
CTCTTTCTGGGGTGAGCAGCATGT
