>Addgene plasmid #144985 | TFORF3509 | addgene partial sequence | sequence record 319843 | WPRE-R 5'-CATAGCGTAAAAGGAGCAACA-3'
TTTTGTAATCCAGAGGTTGATTGTCGACTTAACGCGTACATGCTGCTCACCCCAGAAAGAGTCGTCCTTT
CCACAAGATATATAAAGCCAAGAAATCGAAATACTTTCAAGTTACGGACTAGTTCATTACTACGTAGAAT
CGAGACCGAGGAGAGGGTTAGGGATAGGCTTACCGATATCAACCACTTTGTACAAGAAAGTTGGGTATTT
CTGTCCACTGATGGACTGCGATATAGACCGGGGAGGGATCATGTCTAAAAGGTATTCACGCTGTCGGTCT
GCCAAACTGGGGCCTTTGTGTCCTCCGATGCCAGTATTCAAGTATGCAATGTTGACACCTGGCATACCAA
GGAGGCCACCTGGCACAGACAACTGGGGTGCCTGTGCAAAGTTTGAAAGCATGGAGCGGGCAGATGTGGG
TATGCCACGCTGGAGGCTGCTCTGGGGCTGTGGAGCCTGCCGAAGCGTATGATGTCTCATGATGGTCTCT
TGTTTACTGACACTGGACACAGCTGGAGCCGTAGTGGGGGAGAGGGCTGCCTGCTGCTGTAATCGCTGTT
CAATTTCCTGTTCCTGCTGTAGGGCTTTCACAAATGCATTTTTCAGCCGGTTGGTGTGTTCAGCTTTTAG
AGCCTTTTTCTGGTTGGAGGTCATACACTGCTCACATAGAATCTTACCATTCTTTTCTTGCTTCCAGTGA
GGGGTGAAATCTGTGCGGCACTGGGCACATACAAAGGGTTCAACCCGCAGAAGTGAGGCACAGCTTTTGC
CTTGGCTGTCAATGACACTCTGTACGACTTC
